Addgene plasmid #100491: pCMV_mEm_4GS_LF82_351
Purpose: Mammalian expression of E. coli LF82_351 CDS fused to mEmerald
Depositing lab: Alan Huett. Depositing organization: University of Nottingham. Publication: A multi-phenotypic imaging screen to identify bacterial effectors by exogenous expression in a HeLa cell line. Collins A, Huett A. Sci Data. 2018 May 15;5:180081. doi: 10.1038/sdata.2018.81. PubMed 29762554.
Backbone
  Vector backbone: pCMV
  Backbone size w/o insert (bp): 4502
  Vector type: Mammalian Expression
Growth in bacteria
  Bacterial resistance: Ampicillin, 100 μg/mL
  Growth temperature: 37°C
  Growth strain: XL1 Blue
  Copy number: Unknown
Gene/Insert
  Gene/Insert name: LF82_351
  Insert size (bp): 546
  Promoter: CMV
  Tag / fusion protein: mEmerald (N terminal on backbone)
  Cloning method: Ligation Independent Cloning
  Sequencing primers: 5′ ACTTCTGCTCTAAAAGCTGCGG; 3′ CACTGCATTCTAGTTGTGGTTTGTC
Terms and licenses: Academic/Nonprofit Terms; Industry Terms: Not Available to Industry
How to cite: pCMV_mEm_4GS_LF82_351 was a gift from Alan Huett (Addgene plasmid # 100491 ; http://n2t.net/addgene:100491 ; RRID:Addgene_100491)
