[The description below was written by a language model from this plasmid's Addgene catalogue record and pLannotate feature annotations shown in this document.]
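Description:
pCMV_mEm_4GS_LF82_351 is a mammalian expression plasmid built on a pCMV backbone (about 4.5 kb without insert; the sequenced record is 5,048 nt) that produces an Escherichia coli LF82 coding sequence, LF82_351, as a fusion to the green fluorescent protein mEmerald. In bacteria it is maintained through a high-copy ColE1/pUC-type origin and selected with ampicillin through the β-lactamase gene and its native promoter. The feature table also picks up vestigial pUC/pBR322-derived fragments (partial lacI, lac promoter and operator, CAP site, lacZα, rop, bom and a remnant of the multiple cloning site), which are backbone remnants rather than functional parts of the expression unit. No mammalian selection marker is annotated, which fits transient expression.

The expression cassette consists of the human cytomegalovirus immediate-early enhancer and promoter, followed by a modified SV40 intron that provides a splicing event to aid mRNA processing, then the mEmerald open reading frame, which spans the numbering origin of the circular sequence. The 546 bp LF82_351 insert was introduced by ligation-independent cloning downstream of mEmerald, so the fluorescent protein sits at the N terminus of the bacterial protein. The "4GS" in the name suggests a glycine-serine linker between the two, although neither the linker nor the insert itself is annotated in the feature table. An SV40 polyadenylation signal is annotated downstream of the insert region, though on the reverse strand relative to the cassette. The function of LF82_351 is not stated. The construct comes from a study that used multi-phenotypic imaging of HeLa cells exogenously expressing bacterial proteins to identify candidate effectors.
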