Features (pLannotate 1.2.2; 16 found; start..end, strand, type, name):
    855..989     -  polyA_signal   SV40 poly(A) signal: SV40 polyadenylation signal
   1124..1140    -  protein_bind   lac operator: The lac repressor binds to the lac operator to inhibit transcription in E. coli. This inhibition can be relieved by adding lactose or isopropyl-β-D-thiogalactopyranoside (IPTG). lac repressor encoded by lacI
   1148..1178    -  promoter       lac promoter: promoter for the E. coli lac operon
   1193..1214    -  protein_bind   CAP binding site: CAP binding activates transcription in the presence of cAMP. E. coli catabolite activator protein
   1227..1319    -  CDS            lacI (fragment): lac repressor; lacI; The lac repressor binds to the lac operator to inhibit transcription in E. coli. This inhibition can be relieved by adding lactose or isopropyl-β-D-thiogalactopyranoside (IPTG).
   1502..2090    -  rep_origin     ori: high-copy-number ColE1/pMB1/pBR322/pUC origin of replication
   2261..3121    -  CDS            AmpR: β-lactamase; bla; confers resistance to ampicillin, carbenicillin, and related antibiotics
   3122..3226    -  promoter       AmpR promoter: bla
   3321..3356    +  CDS            rop (fragment): Rop protein, which maintains plasmids at low copy number; rop
   3458..3557    +  misc_feature   bom (fragment): basis of mobility region from pBR322
   3563..3718    -  CDS            lacZα (fragment): LacZα fragment of β-galactosidase; lacZ fragment
   3724..3744    -  misc_feature   MCS (fragment): pUC18/19 multiple cloning site
   3743..4046    +  enhancer       CMV enhancer: human cytomegalovirus immediate early enhancer
   4047..4250    +  promoter       CMV promoter: human cytomegalovirus (CMV) immediate early promoter
   4388..4484    +  intron         SV40 intron: modified SV40 intron with splice donor and acceptor sites
   4545..213     +  CDS            mEmerald (across the origin): mEmerald is a basic (constitutively fluorescent) green fluorescent protein published in 1998, derived from Aequorea victoria. It is reported to be a very rapidly-maturing monomer with moderate acid sensitivity.
>Addgene plasmid #100491 | pCMV_mEm_4GS_LF82_351 | addgene full sequence | sequence record 213509 | Addgene NGS Result
CGCCACAACATCGAGGACGGCAGCGTGCAGCTCGCCGACCACTACCAGCAGAACACCCCCATCGGCGACG
GCCCCGTGCTGCTGCCCGACAACCACTACCTGAGCACCCAGTCCAAGCTGAGCAAAGACCCCAACGAGAA
GCGCGATCACATGGTCCTGCTGGAGTTCGTGACCGCCGCCGGGATCACTCTCGGCATGGACGAGCTGTAC
AAGCGAATTGGTGGAGGGGGCGGTTCCGGTGGCGGAGGTTCCCGAATTCGTCGACGGAGATCTGATATGG
TAGCCACGATTAAAAAAATAACTAAGCAAATTGTTTTTTTCATTAACTTTATATTTAAAGGTAAAAACCT
AGTATGTTTATCAAATTGTCGCGAAAAGTATAATTTAACTAGAGAAGATATAGATTATATAGCCAATGAA
ACATTGCATAAATCTCATAAAAAGATTAATTTAACCTTACTAATTAGAGAAATAGATCTTTACCTTTTAG
ATATAACTATAAACTCATGGGCACCGATTTCAAAATGTGTTAACTTTAAAAATATAAACGGAGTTAATGA
TAATTTCTTAAAAAAAATTACCTGTGAGTATGGGAAAAATTATCTTGGTCATTGTGAGGAATCTGGATTT
TTTGTGCCCTTAGGTGTCATTCTTTTACCTAAATGGTATAACCATTTTAATTTAAATTGCCATGTGTTAA
ATGGAGTTGATATTGATGGTAGACGATGGCAACTGGACCTTACCTCTGGAGCGCTTAATCTTGTTGATTG
CTATAACGATCTTGATGTCCATTTTATTATGATGAGGGTGAATTGTGATTGAATCGGTACCCTCGAGAAG
CTTGCGGCCGCGGGGATCCAGACATGATAAGATACATTGATGAGTTTGGACAAACCACAACTAGAATGCA
GTGAAAAAAATGCTTTATTTGTGAAATTTGTGATGCTATTGCTTTATTTGTAACCATTATAAGCTGCAAT
AAACAAGTTAACAACAACAATTGCATTCATTTTATGTTTCAGGTTCAGGGGGAGGTGTGGGAGGTTTTTT
CGGATCCTCTAGAGTCGATCTGCAGGCATGCTAGCTTGGCGTAATCATGGTCATAGCTGTTTCCTGTGTG
AAATTGTTATCCGCTCACAATTCCACACAACATACGAGCCGGAAGCATAAAGTGTAAAGCCTGGGGTGCC
TAATGAGTGAGCTAACTCACATTAATTGCGTTGCGCTCACTGCCCGCTTTCCAGTCGGGAAACCTGTCGT
GCCAGCTGCATTAATGAATCGGCCAACGCGCGGGGAGAGGCGGTTTGCGTATTGGGCGCTCTTCCGCTTC
CTCGCTCACTGACTCGCTGCGCTCGGTCGTTCGGCTGCGGCGAGCGGTATCAGCTCACTCAAAGGCGGTA
ATACGGTTATCCACAGAATCAGGGGATAACGCAGGAAAGAACATGTGAGCAAAAGGCCAGCAAAAGGCCA
GGAACCGTAAAAAGGCCGCGTTGCTGGCGTTTTTCCATAGGCTCCGCCCCCCTGACGAGCATCACAAAAA
TCGACGCTCAAGTCAGAGGTGGCGAAACCCGACAGGACTATAAAGATACCAGGCGTTTCCCCCTGGAAGC
TCCCTCGTGCGCTCTCCTGTTCCGACCCTGCCGCTTACCGGATACCTGTCCGCCTTTCTCCCTTCGGGAA
GCGTGGCGCTTTCTCATAGCTCACGCTGTAGGTATCTCAGTTCGGTGTAGGTCGTTCGCTCCAAGCTGGG
CTGTGTGCACGAACCCCCCGTTCAGCCCGACCGCTGCGCCTTATCCGGTAACTATCGTCTTGAGTCCAAC
CCGGTAAGACACGACTTATCGCCACTGGCAGCAGCCACTGGTAACAGGATTAGCAGAGCGAGGTATGTAG
GCGGTGCTACAGAGTTCTTGAAGTGGTGGCCTAACTACGGCTACACTAGAAGAACAGTATTTGGTATCTG
CGCTCTGCTGAAGCCAGTTACCTTCGGAAAAAGAGTTGGTAGCTCTTGATCCGGCAAACAAACCACCGCT
GGTAGCGGTGGTTTTTTTGTTTGCAAGCAGCAGATTACGCGCAGAAAAAAAGGATCTCAAGAAGATCCTT
TGATCTTTTCTACGGGGTCTGACGCTCAGTGGAACGAAAACTCACGTTAAGGGATTTTGGTCATGAGATT
ATCAAAAAGGATCTTCACCTAGATCCTTTTAAATTAAAAATGAAGTTTTAAATCAATCTAAAGTATATAT
GAGTAAACTTGGTCTGACAGTTACCAATGCTTAATCAGTGAGGCACCTATCTCAGCGATCTGTCTATTTC
GTTCATCCATAGTTGCCTGACTCCCCGTCGTGTAGATAACTACGATACGGGAGGGCTTACCATCTGGCCC
CAGTGCTGCAATGATACCGCGAGACCCACGCTCACCGGCTCCAGATTTATCAGCAATAAACCAGCCAGCC
GGAAGGGCCGAGCGCAGAAGTGGTCCTGCAACTTTATCCGCCTCCATCCAGTCTATTAATTGTTGCCGGG
AAGCTAGAGTAAGTAGTTCGCCAGTTAATAGTTTGCGCAACGTTGTTGCCATTGCTACAGGCATCGTGGT
GTCACGCTCGTCGTTTGGTATGGCTTCATTCAGCTCCGGTTCCCAACGATCAAGGCGAGTTACATGATCC
CCCATGTTGTGCAAAAAAGCGGTTAGCTCCTTCGGTCCTCCGATCGTTGTCAGAAGTAAGTTGGCCGCAG
TGTTATCACTCATGGTTATGGCAGCACTGCATAATTCTCTTACTGTCATGCCATCCGTAAGATGCTTTTC
TGTGACTGGTGAGTACTCAACCAAGTCATTCTGAGAATAGTGTATGCGGCGACCGAGTTGCTCTTGCCCG
GCGTCAATACGGGATAATACCGCGCCACATAGCAGAACTTTAAAAGTGCTCATCATTGGAAAACGTTCTT
CGGGGCGAAAACTCTCAAGGATCTTACCGCTGTTGAGATCCAGTTCGATGTAACCCACTCGTGCACCCAA
CTGATCTTCAGCATCTTTTACTTTCACCAGCGTTTCTGGGTGAGCAAAAACAGGAAGGCAAAATGCCGCA
AAAAAGGGAATAAGGGCGACACGGAAATGTTGAATACTCATACTCTTCCTTTTTCAATATTATTGAAGCA
TTTATCAGGGTTATTGTCTCATGAGCGGATACATATTTGAATGTATTTAGAAAAATAAACAAATAGGGGT
TCCGCGCACATTTCCCCGAAAAGTGCCACCTGACGTCTAAGAAACCATTATTATCATGACATTAACCTAT
AAAAATAGGCGTATCACGAGGCCCTTTCGTCTCGCGCGTTTCGGTGATGACGGTGAAAACCTCTGACACA
TGCAGCTCCCGGAGACGGTCACAGCTTGTCTGTAAGCGGATGCCGGGAGCAGACAAGCCCGTCAGGGCGC
GTCAGCGGGTGTTGGCGGGTGTCGGGGCTGGCTTAACTATGCGGCATCAGAGCAGATTGTACTGAGAGTG
CACCATATGCGGTGTGAAATACCGCACAGATGCGTAAGGAGAAAATACCGCATCAGGCGCCATTCGCCAT
TCAGGCTGCGCAACTGTTGGGAAGGGCGATCGGTGCGGGCCTCTTCGCTATTACGCCAGCTGGCGAAAGG
GGGATGTGCTGCAAGGCGATTAAGTTGGGTAACGCCAGGGTTTTCCCAGTCACGACGTTGTAAAACGACG
GCCAGTGAGTTCGAGCTTGCATGCCTGCAGGTCGTTACATAACTTACGGTAAATGGCCCGCCTGGCTGAC
CGCCCAACGACCCCCGCCCATTGACGTCAATAATGACGTATGTTCCCATAGTAACGCCAATAGGGACTTT
CCATTGACGTCAATGGGTGGAGTATTTACGGTAAACTGCCCACTTGGCAGTACATCAAGTGTATCATATG
CCAAGTACGCCCCCTATTGACGTCAATGACGGTAAATGGCCCGCCTGGCATTATGCCCAGTACATGACCT
TATGGGACTTTCCTACTTGGCAGTACATCTACGTATTAGTCATCGCTATTACCATGGTGATGCGGTTTTG
GCAGTACATCAATGGGCGTGGATAGCGGTTTGACTCACGGGGATTTCCAAGTCTCCACCCCATTGACGTC
AATGGGAGTTTGTTTTGGCACCAAAATCAACGGGACTTTCCAAAATGTCGTAACAACTCCGCCCCATTGA
CGCAAATGGGCGGTAGGCGTGTACGGTGGGAGGTCTATATAAGCAGAGCTCGTTTAGTGAACCGTCAGAT
CGCCTGGAGACGCCATCCACGCTGTTTTGACCTCCATAGAAGACACCGGGACCGATCCAGCCTCCGGACT
CTAGAGGATCCGGTACTAGAGGAACTGAAAAACCAGAAAGTTAACTGGTAAGTTTAGTCTTTTTGTCTTT
TATTTCAGGTCCCGGATCCGGTGGTGGTGCAAATCAAAGAACTGCTCCTCAGTGGATGTTGCCTTTACTT
CTAGGCCTGTACGGAAGTGTTACTTCTGCTCTAAAAGCTGCGGAATTGTACCCGCGGGCCCACCATGGTG
AGCAAGGGCGAGGAGCTGTTCACCGGGGTGGTGCCCATCCTGGTCGAGCTGGACGGCGACGTAAACGGCC
ACAAGTTCAGCGTGTCCGGCGAGGGCGAGGGCGATGCCACCTACGGCAAGCTGACCCTGAAGTTCATCTG
CACCACCGGCAAGCTGCCCGTGCCCTGGCCCACCCTCGTGACCACCTTGACCTACGGCGTGCAGTGCTTC
GCCCGCTACCCCGACCACATGAAGCAGCACGACTTCTTCAAGTCCGCCATGCCCGAAGGCTACGTCCAGG
AGCGCACCATCTTCTTCAAGGACGACGGCAACTACAAGACCCGCGCCGAGGTGAAGTTCGAGGGCGACAC
CCTGGTGAACCGCATCGAGCTGAAGGGCATCGACTTCAAGGAGGACGGCAACATCCTGGGGCACAAGCTG
GAGTACAACTACAACAGCCACAAGGTCTATATCACCGCCGACAAGCAGAAGAACGGCATCAAGGTGAACT
TCAAGACC
